Addgene plasmid #146046: pAc5.1B-EGFP-DmTral-LSm-del46-60-V5His6_C
Purpose: Insect Expression of DmTral-LSm-del46-60
Depositing lab: Elisa Izaurralde. Depositing organization: Max Planck Institute for Developmental Biology. Publication: Similar modes of interaction enable Trailer Hitch and EDC3 to associate with DCP1 and Me31B in distinct protein complexes. Tritschler F, Eulalio A, Helms S, Schmidt S, Coles M, Weichenrieder O, Izaurralde E, Truffault V. Mol Cell Biol. 2008 Nov . 28(21):6695-708. 10.1128/MCB.00759-08 PubMed 18765641.
Backbone
  Vector backbone: Unknown
  Vector type: Insect Expression
Growth in bacteria
  Bacterial resistance: Ampicillin, 100 μg/mL
  Growth temperature: 37°C
  Growth strain: DH5alpha
  Copy number: Low Copy
Gene/Insert
  Gene/Insert name: DmTral-LSm-del46-60
  Species: D. melanogaster (fly)
  Entrez Gene: tral (a.k.a. Dmel_CG10686, BEST:GH08269, CG10686, DmLSm15, Dmel\CG10686, LSm15, Lsm15, Scd6p, TRAL, Tral, anon-EST:Posey139, anon-WO0172774.89, anon-WO02059370.24, p67, p70)
  Cloning method: Unknown
Terms and licenses: Academic/Nonprofit Terms; Industry Terms: Not Available to Industry
Depositor comments: Plasmids from this collection were made available to the research community and donated after the lab closed. Please note that the sequence provided by the depositing laboratory may be theoretical/predicted or based on Sanger sequencing results. There may be discrepancies between sequencing results obtained by Addgene and the depositor sequence. If an Addgene verified sequence is not available, please contact before placing your order to request that our lab fully sequence the plasmid.
How to cite: pAc5.1B-EGFP-DmTral-LSm-del46-60-V5His6_C was a gift from Elisa Izaurralde (Addgene plasmid # 146046 ; http://n2t.net/addgene:146046 ; RRID:Addgene_146046)
