[The description below was written by a language model from this plasmid's Addgene catalogue record and pLannotate feature annotations shown in this document.]
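Description:
pAc5.1B-EGFP-DmTral-LSm-del46-60-V5His6_C is an insect-cell expression plasmid of about 6.3 kb. The catalogue lists its backbone as unknown, although the name and annotated parts point to a pAc5.1-type vector. It is propagated in E. coli through a ColE1/pUC-family origin and selected with ampicillin via the β-lactamase gene and its native promoter. The origin is annotated as a high-copy type, whereas the repository entry records the plasmid as low copy. No selectable marker for insect cells is annotated, which suits transient transfection or co-selection with a separate marker plasmid. Short fragments matching a tetracycline resistance gene and SV40 large T antigen are also detected and look like non-functional backbone remnants.

Expression is driven by the constitutive Drosophila melanogaster actin 5C promoter. This is followed by an EGFP coding sequence and then a short insert of roughly 275 nt. The annotation software labels the insert as a fragment of human LSM14B, but this is almost certainly a homology hit. The record identifies the insert as the LSm domain of Drosophila Trailer Hitch (Tral, also called LSm15), a member of the same protein family, carrying a deletion designated del46-60, presumably of residues 46–60. A V5 epitope is annotated downstream, and the name indicates a V5-His6 tag. The His6 segment is not separately annotated, and the record does not show whether the tag is read in frame with the insert. An SV40 polyadenylation signal lies downstream of the cassette.

The construct produces a fluorescent, N-terminally EGFP-tagged Tral LSm-domain deletion mutant in Drosophila cultured cells. According to the associated publication, this mutant belongs to work on how Tral and EDC3 associate with DCP1 and Me31B in distinct protein complexes. Likely uses are localisation and co-immunoprecipitation experiments.
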