Features (pLannotate 1.2.2; 10 found; start..end, strand, type, name):
     56..2568    +  promoter       Ac5 promoter: Drosophila melanogaster actin 5C promoter
   2588..3304    +  CDS            EGFP: EGFP is a basic (constitutively fluorescent) green fluorescent protein published in 1996, derived from Aequorea victoria. It is reported to be a rapidly-maturing weak dimer with moderate acid sensitivity.
   3320..3595    +  CDS            LSM14B (fragment): LS14B_HUMAN - Also known as C20orf40 From Homo sapiens (Human).
   3617..3658    +  CDS            V5 tag: epitope tag from simian virus 5
   3758..3892    -  polyA_signal   SV40 poly(A) signal: SV40 polyadenylation signal
   3915..3999    -  CDS            large T antigen (fragment): large T antigen from SV40 (simian virus 40)
   4000..4470    +  CDS            TcR (fragment): tetracycline efflux protein; tet; confers resistance to tetracycline
   4514..5102    -  rep_origin     ori: high-copy-number ColE1/pMB1/pBR322/pUC origin of replication
   5273..6133    -  CDS            AmpR: β-lactamase; bla; confers resistance to ampicillin, carbenicillin, and related antibiotics
   6134..6238    -  promoter       AmpR promoter: bla
>Addgene plasmid #146046 | pAc5.1B-EGFP-DmTral-LSm-del46-60-V5His6_C | depositor full sequence | sequence record 288491 | Full Sequence
CTTCAAGGAATTAATTCTATATTCTAAAAACACAAATGATACTTCTAAAAAAAATCATGAATGGCATCAA
CTCTGAATCAAATCTTTGCAGATGCACCTACTTCTCATTTCCACTGTCACATCATTTTTCCAGATCTCGC
TGCCTGTTATGTGGCCCACAAACCAAGACACGTTTTATGGCCATTAAAGCTGGCTGATCGTCGCCAAACA
CCAAATACATATCAATATGTACATTCGAGAAAGAAGCGATCAAAGAAGCGTCTTCGGGCGAGTAGGAGAA
TGCGGAGGAGAAGGAGAACGAGCTGATCTAGTATCTCTCCACAATCCAATGCCAACTGACCAACTGGCCA
TATTCGGAGCAATTTGAAGCCAATTTCCATCGCCTGGCGATCGCTCCATTCTTGGCTATATGTTTTTCAC
CGTTCCCGGGGCCATTTTCAAAGACTCGTCGGTAAGATAAGATTGTGTCACTCGCTGTCTCTCTTCATTT
GTCGAAGAATGCTGAGGAATTTCGCGATGACGTCGGCGAGTATTTTGAAGAATGAGAATAATTTGTATTT
ATACGAAAATCAGTTAGTGGAATTTTCTACAAAAACATGTTATCTATAGATAATTTTGTTGCAAAATATG
TTGACTATGACAAAGATTGTATGTATATACCTTTAATGTATTCTCATTTTCTTATGTATTTATAATGGCA
ATGATGATACTGATGATATTTTAAGATGATGCCAGACCACAGGCTGATTTCTGCGTCTTTTGCCGAACGC
AGTGCATGTGCGGTTGTTGTTTTTTGGAATAGTTTCAATTTTCGGACTGTCCGCTTTGATTTCAGTTTCT
TGGCTTATTCAAAAAGCAAAGTAAAGCCAAAAAAGCGAGATGGCAATACCAAATGCGGCAAAACGGTAGT
GGAAGGAAAGGGGTGCGGGGCAGCGGAAGGAAGGGTGGGGCGGGGCGTGGCGGGGTCTGTGGCTGGGCGC
GACGTCACCGACGTTGGAGCCACTCCTTTGACCATGTGTGCGTGTGTGTATTATTCGTGTCTCGCCACTC
GCCGGTTGTTTTTTTCTTTTTATCTCGCTCTCTCTAGCGCCATCTCGTACGCATGCTCAACGCACCGCAT
GTTGCCGTGTCCTTTATGCGTCATTTTGGCTCGAAATAGGCAATTATTTAAACAAAGATTAGTCAACGAA
AACGCTAAAATAAATAAGTCTACAATATGGTTACTTATTGCCATGTGTGTGCAGCCAACGATAGCAACAA
AAGCAACAACACAGTGGCTTTCCCTCTTTCACTTTTTGTTTGCAAGCGCGTGCGAGCAAGACGGCACGAC
CGGCAAACGCAATTACGCTGACAAAGAGCAGACGAAGTTTTGGCCGAAAAACATCAAGGCGCCTGATACG
AATGCATTTGCAATAACAATTGCGATATTTAATATTGTTTATGAAGCTGTTTGACTTCAAAACACACAAA
AAAAAAAATAAAACAAATTATTTGAAAGAGAATTAGGAATCGGACAGCTTATCGTTACGGGCTAACAGCA
CACCGAGACGAAATAGCTTACCTGACGTCACAGCCTCTGGAAGAACTGCCGCCAAGCAGAGAGAGAGAGA
AAAAGAGGGAGAGCAGCTTAGACCGCATGTGCTTGTGTGTGAGGCGTCTCTCTCTTCGTCTCCTGTTTGC
GCAAACGCATAGACTGCACTGAGAAAATCGATTACCTATTTTTTATGAATGAATATTTGCACTATTACTA
TTCAAAACTATTAAGATAGCAATCACATTCAATAGCCAAATACTATACCACCTGAGCGATGCAACGAAAT
GATCAATTTGAGCAAAAATGCTGCATATTTAGGACGGCATCATTATAGAAATGCTTCTTGCTGTGTACTT
TTCTCTCGTCTGGCAGCTGTTTCGCCGTTATTGTTAAAACCGGCTTAAGTTAGGTGTGTTTTCTACGACT
AGTGATGCCCCTACTAGAAGATGTGTGTTGCACAAATGTCCCTGAATAACCAATTTGAAGTGCAGATAGC
AGTAAACGTAAGCTAATATGAATATTATTTAACTGTAATGTTTTAATATCGCTGGACATTACTAATAAAC
CCACTATAAACACATGTACATATGTATGTTTTGGCATACAATGAGTAGTTGGGGAAAAAATGTGTAAAAG
CACCGTGACCATCACAGCATAAAGATAACCAGCTGAAGTATCGAATATGAGTAACCCCCAAATTGAATCA
CATGCCGCAACTGATAGGACCCATGGAAGTACACTCTTCATGGCGATATACAAGACACACACAAGCACGA
ACACCCAGTTGCGGAGGAAATTCTCCGTAAATGAAAACCCAATCGGCGAACAATTCATACCCATATATGG
TAAAAGTTTTGAACGCGACTTGAGAGCGGAGAGCATTGCGGCTGATAAGGTTTTAGCGCTAAGCGGGCTT
TATAAAACGGGCTGCGGGACCAGTTTTCATATCACTACCGTTTGAGTTCTTGTGCTGTGTGGATACTCCT
CCCGACACAAAGCCGCTCCATCAGCCAGCAGTCGTCTAATCCAGAGACCCCGGATCGGGGTACCAACATG
GTGAGCAAGGGCGAGGAGCTGTTCACCGGGGTGGTGCCCATCCTGGTCGAGCTGGACGGCGACGTAAACG
GCCACAAGTTCAGCGTGTCCGGCGAGGGCGAGGGCGATGCCACCTACGGCAAGCTGACCCTGAAGTTCAT
CTGCACCACCGGCAAGCTGCCCGTGCCCTGGCCCACCCTCGTGACCACCCTGACCTACGGCGTGCAGTGC
TTCAGCCGCTACCCCGACCACATGAAGCAGCACGACTTCTTCAAGTCCGCCATGCCCGAAGGCTACGTCC
AGGAGCGCACCATCTTCTTCAAGGACGACGGCAACTACAAGACCCGCGCCGAGGTGAAGTTCGAGGGCGA
CACCCTGGTGAACCGCATCGAGCTGAAGGGCATCGACTTCAAGGAGGACGGCAACATCCTGGGGCACAAG
CTGGAGTACAACTACAACAGCCACAACGTCTATATCATGGCCGACAAGCAGAAGAACGGCATCAAGGTGA
ACTTCAAGATCCGCCACAACATCGAGGACGGCAGCGTGCAGCTCGCCGACCACTACCAGCAGAACACCCC
CATCGGCGACGGCCCCGTGCTGCTGCCCGACAACCACTACCTGAGCACCCAGTCCGCCCTGAGCAAAGAC
CCCAACGAGAAGCGCGATCACATGGTCCTGCTGGAGTTCGTGACCGCCGCCGGGATCACTCTCGGCATGG
ACGAGCTGTACAAGCCAAGCTTGAATTCTATGAGCGGGGGATTACCGGAGTTGGGCTCCAAAATCAGCCT
CATTTCCAAGGCGGACATTCGATACGAGGGCCGCCTGTACACGGTGGATCCGCAGGAGTGCACCATTGCG
CTCTCGAGTGTGCGATCCTTCGGTGGCTCCGGCGGCTCCGGCATCTACGACTACATCCTATTCCGTGGCT
CGGACATCAAGGACATTCGCGTTGTCAACAACCACACGCTGCCGCACCACAATGACCCGGCGATCATGCA
GGCGCAGCTCGGCGGCCGCTCGAGTCTAGAGGGCCCGCGGTTCGAAGGTAAGCCTATCCCTAACCCTCTC
CTCGGTCTCGATTCTACGCGTACCGGTCATCATCACCATCACCATTGAGTTTAAACCCGCTGATCAGCCT
CGACTGTGCCTTCTAAGGCCTGAGCTCGCTGATCAGCCTCGATCGAGGATCCAGACATGATAAGATACAT
TGATGAGTTTGGACAAACCACAACTAGAATGCAGTGAAAAAAATGCTTTATTTGTGAAATTTGTGATGCT
ATTGCTTTATTTGTAACCATTATAAGCTGCAATAAACAAGTTAACAACAACAATTGCATTCATTTTATGT
TTCAGGTTCAGGGGGAGGTGTGGGAGGTTTTTTAAAGCAAGTAAAACCTCTACAAATGTGGTATGGCTGA
TTATGATCAGTCGACCGATGCCCTTGAGAGCCTTCAACCCAGTCAGCTCCTTCCGGTGGGCGCGGGGCAT
GACTATCGTCGCCGCACTTATGACTGTCTTCTTTATCATGCAACTCGTAGGACAGGTGCCGGCAGCGCTC
TGGGTCATTTTCGGCGAGGACCGCTTTCGCTGGAGCGCGACGATGATCGGCCTGTCGCTTGCGGTATTCG
GAATCTTGCACGCCCTCGCTCAAGCCTTCGTCACTGGTCCCGCCACCAAACGTTTCGGCGAGAAGCAGGC
CATTATCGCCGGCATGGCGGCCGACGCGCTGGGCTACGTCTTGCTGGCGTTCGCGACGCGAGGCTGGATG
GCCTTCCCCATTATGATTCTTCTCGCTTCCGGCGGCATCGGGATGCCCGCGTTGCAGGCCATGCTGTCCA
GGCAGGTAGATGACGACCATCAGGGACAGCTTCAAGGATCGCTCGCGGCTCTTACCAGCCAGCAAAAGGC
CAGGAACCGTAAAAAGGCCGCGTTGCTGGCGTTTTTCCATAGGCTCCGCCCCCCTGACGAGCATCACAAA
AATCGACGCTCAAGTCAGAGGTGGCGAAACCCGACAGGACTATAAAGATACCAGGCGTTTCCCCCTGGAA
GCTCCCTCGTGCGCTCTCCTGTTCCGACCCTGCCGCTTACCGGATACCTGTCCGCCTTTCTCCCTTCGGG
AAGCGTGGCGCTTTCTCAATGCTCACGCTGTAGGTATCTCAGTTCGGTGTAGGTCGTTCGCTCCAAGCTG
GGCTGTGTGCACGAACCCCCCGTTCAGCCCGACCGCTGCGCCTTATCCGGTAACTATCGTCTTGAGTCCA
ACCCGGTAAGACACGACTTATCGCCACTGGCAGCAGCCACTGGTAACAGGATTAGCAGAGCGAGGTATGT
AGGCGGTGCTACAGAGTTCTTGAAGTGGTGGCCTAACTACGGCTACACTAGAAGGACAGTATTTGGTATC
TGCGCTCTGCTGAAGCCAGTTACCTTCGGAAAAAGAGTTGGTAGCTCTTGATCCGGCAAACAAACCACCG
CTGGTAGCGGTGGTTTTTTTGTTTGCAAGCAGCAGATTACGCGCAGAAAAAAAGGATCTCAAGAAGATCC
TTTGATCTTTTCTACGGGGTCTGACGCTCAGTGGAACGAAAACTCACGTTAAGGGATTTTGGTCATGAGA
TTATCAAAAAGGATCTTCACCTAGATCCTTTTAAATTAAAAATGAAGTTTTAAATCAATCTAAAGTATAT
ATGAGTAAACTTGGTCTGACAGTTACCAATGCTTAATCAGTGAGGCACCTATCTCAGCGATCTGTCTATT
TCGTTCATCCATAGTTGCCTGACTCCCCGTCGTGTAGATAACTACGATACGGGAGGGCTTACCATCTGGC
CCCAGTGCTGCAATGATACCGCGAGACCCACGCTCACCGGCTCCAGATTTATCAGCAATAAACCAGCCAG
CCGGAAGGGCCGAGCGCAGAAGTGGTCCTGCAACTTTATCCGCCTCCATCCAGTCTATTAATTGTTGCCG
GGAAGCTAGAGTAAGTAGTTCGCCAGTTAATAGTTTGCGCAACGTTGTTGCCATTGCTGCAGGCATCGTG
GTGTCACGCTCGTCGTTTGGTATGGCTTCATTCAGCTCCGGTTCCCAACGATCAAGGCGAGTTACATGAT
CCCCCATGTTGTGCAAAAAAGCGGTTAGCTCCTTCGGTCCTCCGATCGTTGTCAGAAGTAAGTTGGCCGC
AGTGTTATCACTCATGGTTATGGCAGCACTGCATAATTCTCTTACTGTCATGCCATCCGTAAGATGCTTT
TCTGTGACTGGTGAGTACTCAACCAAGTCATTCTGAGAATAGTGTATGCGGCGACCGAGTTGCTCTTGCC
CGGCGTCAACACGGGATAATACCGCGCCACATAGCAGAACTTTAAAAGTGCTCATCATTGGAAAACGTTC
TTCGGGGCGAAAACTCTCAAGGATCTTACCGCTGTTGAGATCCAGTTCGATGTAACCCACTCGTGCACCC
AACTGATCTTCAGCATCTTTTACTTTCACCAGCGTTTCTGGGTGAGCAAAAACAGGAAGGCAAAATGCCG
CAAAAAAGGGAATAAGGGCGACACGGAAATGTTGAATACTCATACTCTTCCTTTTTCAATATTATTGAAG
CATTTATCAGGGTTATTGTCTCATGAGCGGATACATATTTGAATGTATTTAGAAAAATAAACAAATAGGG
GTTCCGCGCACATTTCCCCGAAAAGTGCCACCTGACGTCTAAGAAACCATTATTATCATGACATTAACCT
ATAAAAATAGGCGTATCACGAGGCCCTTTCGT
